>Addgene plasmid #182159 | KI-eab2-AG | addgene full sequence | sequence record 380468 | Addgene NGS Result
TTCGCCTTGATGCCGTTCTTCTGCTTGTCGGCCATGATATAGACGTTGTGGCTGTTGTAGTTGTACTCCA
GCTTGTGCCCCAGGATGTTGCCGTCCTCCTTGAAGTCGATGCCCTTCAGCTCGATGCGGTTCACCAGGGT
GTCGCCCTCGAACTTCACCTCGGCGCGGGTCTTGTAGTTGCCGTCGTCCTTGAAGAAGATGGTGCGCTCC
TGGACGTACCCTAAGGGTGGGAAAATAGACCAATAGGCAGAGAGAGTCAGTGCCTATCAGAAACCCAAGA
GTCTTCTCTGTCTCCACATGCCCAGTTTCTATTGGTCTCCTTAAACCTGTCTTGTAACCATAACTTCGTA
TAATGTATGCTATACGAAGTTATATAACTTCGTATAAAGTATCCTATACGAAGTTATATAACTTCGTATA
ATGTGTACTATACGAAGTTATGAAGTTCCTATACCTTTTGAAGAATAGGAACTTCGAAGTTCCTATACTT
TCTAGAGAATAGGAACTTCGGTAACTTTAAATAATTGGCATTATTTAAAGTTAAGATCTTTGATACCAAC
CATGGTGGCGGATCCACTGTAAAAGAAAGGGAAACTGTTAGAATTGCACTGCTGCCAGGGAGAGGCGTTT
CAGCAAGCATGTGACCATCTGGAGTCAACTTCCTGTTTTGCTCTGCATTCTACAGTCTGACCGCTGGTGG
GCGCTAGTGACAGCGCGCGCCTCAGATATGCCAGACAAAGGAAGTCCCTCTGCATTCTCTCATTATTACC
ATAAAAGGCAATGGTTTGAGCCGCTTTGCGGCTGCCGGCGGTGTGGCACTCAGCCAGAGTCGTAGGGCTC
AGTAAAAAGGAACAGATTTCGACATTCATCACACCAGGACCACTCCCTAAATTTTACACAAATGAAGTTT
CACATCCTCTTCCACCCTCGCCTGCGATCAATTACACAACCGCATTTCAACGGGTGTCTGCCGCCGGGTG
TTACTGCGTCACAGATCTGCAGTCAGTCCACGGACTCCTCGTGAGCGGAGACTTCACACTAAAGCATTTC
TGGACGGTCACTCTCAGTCGGTTCAGTTCATAGTCTAGCCTCAAAAATCACCGAGATCCTGAAAAACTGA
CGGGCTCTGCTTCGACAGTCACAGCGGCTGAAGTGCAGCCAGAGAACTCCGCAGCCGTTATTAAAGTGGA
CCACACCTCTAAAATTCAAAACTCTTTCATAGCGGATACAATACTTCACTAACGTTAATCTTCAGCTTCA
TTAAAGACGGAGGGGGCTGCAGGCTACATTTAAATAGAACACATAACAAAAAGAAAATTAACCAAGTTCA
AACTAAATGCCAATACCCGTTACTAATAACAAGATCTTCGATCTTATAAAGCACGAATGGGCCGATGTTA
GATTGATGGGGTTTACGTTACATCAGATGAGAGCTGGTTAGCCGGCTAGCTAAAGTAGGTCACACCCTGC
TGCAGCACTGCCTGCACAAAGAACTTCCCATGCCGGCTATCCATCAAGTGTGCAACATGCTCACCAGCAC
CCTCAAAACTGTAGTTAAAAATCACATTTATGGCTGTTGAAGAGAGATTAGCCAGAACACAACTTTATAT
TAAGACTTAACACCCATTTCACACCGGCCCATTCAATGTTCAATGTCGTGCCTACGACTGGTCACGTTAA
ATTACCGACATTCTCACCTGCCACATCCACTAACGCTACAAAAAAAGTTAAGATACAGCCAATATTTATT
AAATGTAACAGATATTATCAAAAGAACCACCATTTATAAATCAAACCTAGTAGATAACTACAAAGAGACC
GTTATGAACTGTCTAAAGACTTCATCAAATCATATTTATCCATTTACACATTTTACTTAACATTAATAGA
TAGAAACTATAATTAAACGCTTAAAAACTGCAAAACCAACTCACCTTGGGTTTGGGGGGTTGTCGACTTA
AGAGAATGGGTTACAAGCAGATGATATTCCGCACTAGCTGCGTGTGGAGGAGCTCAAAGTGAGGCTGAGA
CGCTGGGCGCGCTCTTTTATATGACGGCACATACCCGGCTCTAGCCATAAAAGGTAAACTTTCGGAGCTC
TGTGCTCTGATTGGTCCAGCGTCACACACCCGGCTGTCGCGTGCACATTGCTACACTTGCTTCTTGCAAC
TTGAGAGTGAAAGAAGGGGAAGCTTAACTGGTTAAAGAACAAGGCCTTGGCGATTTCCTATAAAACTGGA
ATTTTTATTTGCAAATTTTAACACAGAATTTTTCGTATTTTTCTGCGACAACGCCAAGACTCAATTCAAC
GTTTCAAAAAGTCTGTGCAGAGTTACAAGTGGCAGAATGCGTCATAATGATGGATGCCTCCATGATCCTG
TGTTGTGTTTTCAATCTAACACAACAGCAGCTCTGTAGGTCATTTACCTCTTGTGTTCACGAAATACCGT
AATACAAACAATGGGGGATCTAATGAGTACTTTTCCATGTATAAAATGGACATTTTTTTTATCCAAATTA
GGATGACACTACTTGTAGTATGTTGTAGGAGCAACTAGCTGGTCTTAGCTCAGTAGTAATGCACTTTAAG
AAAGTGCTTTAATAACTTTGAATGAATGGGACCTGCATTCCATGCCACATTGCTTCACTATTTTTGTGTG
TACAAGTTACACAATGATGTATAAAGTGAGTGATAGCAGTTACATTTTTGCAAGTGGGCCTACCTCAGGT
TTAATGTTCATTAGAAATGTTATATGTCAAGTCTTGGTCTTAAATAGTTAAATTTTCTGTTCATAATTTC
ATGTCGTGTCTATGCAGACATAACATTTCTTTTTAAAGAGGTTTATAAGGATAAATCCTAAGAACATAAT
TCTCATTAAAAGTAGAAAAAAAAACACTGAAAGTGTTGGTGATCAGCTACAATAAATAATATTTTGCACA
CATTTCAGATGTTACCACACTGAATAACAGATAAAGCTGTGCTTGAGCAGCAGTGATCATGATAAACTAC
ATGTGACTTTTTACTGTGTAACTTGGGAGTAATGCACATGGCCTTCAGTGGGAGTTATAAACAAAAACAG
CTGATTGTGTTAAAAGTGCTTGCTGATACCAAGGACAATGAGGTGATGTGACTTTTATTTTGTTTTCGGC
AAATTCCAAGTATTTTGACAAGACTTTTTACAATTCTGAGCATTTTGCCTCTAAAATATGGAAGTTTCTC
AGAGTAAACGTTGAGTATAGGTAATGCCTAGGCCCTGACTGTGCGCACAGAAATCTGTAGATTTCCCCAG
ATCTTTAGCCCATCATTGAGTTTATTTATTGACTTGTGTATTTGGATTTGCTCTTTAGTGTTTGGACTCT
CAGCAGTAAAAATTAACCCACACTGAACTAAACTGAACTGAACTTAAACTCTTAAAAATGGACTGACACA
GTTTCAATTTACTATACTAATCTTCTAAGTTAAGCTGCTTTGACACAATCTACATTGTAAAAGCACTCTA
GCTTGCATGCCTGAGAATTTCAGAATGTAATGATACCTTTGTTAGATAAGGCTGTTTACATCTGATAGTG
GACCTTAAGCCGACACTTAAATGATAAAAACGGCAAAGAATTGCAAGTTTGATTTGCATTGGAAAGGGTC
GCTGGCTTTTGTGTTACACGCCCCTTATTTGTGCTTGATTAGATGATCCCCCTGCTCGAGTTTCCTTACA
GGCCTAAATTTGGATTTCTAATATCACTTCACCTTCCTCTAAAGATACTGACAGCCTAAGAAAGCACTTG
GGTCCAGTTAAGCCGCCTATTGATCAGACTTGAAGTAAAAATCTATTTAATGGCCTGAAACGCGATCATA
CATTGAAAAACACCAACATAAGATCCGCGAAACATTGCCAAAAGCAGTTTTAGAGAGTGAAAAGTGAGAA
TGAAGATTTCAGCTAAAGGTGATAAATGGTGATGTTAATGGTGCAGAACAGAAGGGGCTCAAGTTTTCAA
CCCCATTACATAAGCAGTCCAAGGCTAACTCAACCTACCAGCCATACAAATTGATTGAGTAATTTTGTCC
ACGAAAGGATCTCACCTTCAAGCCAACCTCCAGCAACCAAAAATAAACTAAAAAACCTCATTTATCTTCT
AACTCTCACTCTCACGCTTCACATACGCTGATTGGGGAGAGACTTAAGAGTGTTGCTCCTGCAGTCACGT
TAAAGCACAGGGTGGTGAACTCATCTGGAAATGCATTTCATTTAATGTTTTTTGAGATTAAAAGCTTAAA
CAAGAATCTCTAGTTTTCTTTCTTGCTTTTACTTTTACTTCCTTAATACTCAAGTACAATTTTAATGGAG
TACTTTTTTACTTTTACTCAAGTAAGATTCTAGCCAGATACTTTTACTTTTAATTGAGTAAAATTTTCCC
TAAGTACTTGTACTTTCACTTGAGTAAAATTTTTGAGTACTTTTTACACCTCTGTCAAGAACTCCTGGAC
AAACCTCTGACCTGTGTGGAACAGAGTGGATATGGGTGTCTGAACAGATATTCACGTCTTTTGCAGATCA
GAGGGCATTTCTGGTGTTGTGCAATGACCTGGGTCCAACAGGTAGGCGTACTCGTATCCAAGAGCATTGT
TGGACAGGAGGTAGTCTCCATTCCTATAAAGAGGAAGGAATGGCACCATGTAGTAGCCGTCATTGTGGCC
AATTGGTGCATTGGTACGTGGGTAGATGGACCGGGGAGGCTGATGAGTTCTTAGCCAGC
[32 nt withheld, positions 4750-4781]
CCTTTGACGTTGGAGTCCACGTTCTTT
[37 nt withheld, positions 4809-4845]
ACCCTATCTCGGTCTATTCTTTTGATTTATAAGGGATTTTGCCGATTTCGGCCTATTGGTTAAAAAATGA
GCTGATTTAACAAAAATTTAACGCGAATTTTAACAAAATATTAACGCTTACAATTTAGGTGGCACTTTTC
GGGGAAATGTGCGCGGAACCCCTATTTGTTTATTTTTCTAAATACATTCAAATATGTATCCGCTCATGAG
ACAATAACCCTGATAAATGCTTCAATAATATTGAAAAAGGAAGAGTATGAGTATTCAACATTTCCGTGTC
GCCCTTATTCCCTTTTTTGCGGCATTTTGCCTTCCTGTTTTTGCTCACCCAGAAACGCTGGTGAAAGTAA
AAGATGCTGAAGATCAGTTGGGTGCACGAGTGGGTTACATCGAACTGGATCTCAACAGCGGTAAGATCCT
TGAGAGTTTTCGCCCCGAAGAACGTTTTCCAATGATGAGCACTTTTAAAGTTCTGCTATGTGGCGCGGTA
TTATCCCGTATTGACGCCGGGCAAGAGCAACTCGGTCGCCGCATACACTATTCTCAGAATGACTTGGTTG
AGTACTCACCAGTCACAGAAAAGCATCTTACGGATGGCATGACAGTAAGAGAATTATGCAGTGCTGCCAT
AACCATGAGTGATAACACTGCGGCCAACTTACTTCTGACAACGATCGGAGGACCGAAGGAGCTAACCGCT
TTTTTGCACAACATGGGGGATCATGTAACTCGCCTTGATCGTTGGGAACCGGAGCTGAATGAAGCCATAC
CAAACGACGAGCGTGACACCACGATGCCTGTAGCAATGGCAACAACGTTGCGCAAACTATTAACTGGCGA
ACTACTTACTCTAGCTTCCCGGCAACAATTAATAGACTGGATGGAGGCGGATAAAGTTGCAGGACCACTT
CTGCGCTCGGCCCTTCCGGCTGGCTGGTTTATTGCTGATAAATCTGGAGCCGGTGAGCGTGGGTCTCGCG
GTATCATTGCAGCACTGGGGCCAGATGGTAAGCCCTCCCGTATCGTAGTTATCTACACGACGGGGAGTCA
GGCAACTATGGATGAACGAAATAGACAGATCGCTGAGATAGGTGCCTCACTGATTAAGCATTGGTAACTG
TCAGACCAAGTTTACTCATATATACTTTAGATTGATTTAAAACTTCATTTTTAATTTAAAAGGATCTAGG
TGAAGATCCTTTTTGATAATCTCATGACCAAAATGCCTTAACGTGAGTTTTCGTTCCACTGAGCGTCAGA
CCCCGTAGAAAAGATCAAAGGATCTTCTTGAGATCCTTTTTTTCTGCGCGTAATCTGCTGCTTGCAAACA
AAAAAACCACCGCTACCAGCGGTGGTTTGTTTGCCGGATCAAGAGCTACCAACTCTTTTTCCGAAGGTAA
CTGGCTTCAGCAGAGCGCAGATACCAAATACTGTTCTTCTAGTGTAGCCGTAGTTAGGCCACCACTTCAA
GAACTCTGTAGCACCGCCTACATACCTCGCTCTGCTAATCCTGTTACCAGTGGCTGCTGCCAGTGGCGAT
AAGTCGTGTCTTACCGGGTTGGACTCAAGACGATAGTTACCGGATAAGGCGCAGCGGTCGGGCTGAACGG
GGGGTTCGTGCACACAGCCCAGCTTGGAGCGAACGACCTACACCGAACTGAGATACCTACAGCGTGAGCT
ATGAGAAAGCGCCACGCTTCCCGAAGGGAGAAAGGCGGACAGGTATCCGGTAAGCGGCAGGGTCGGAACA
GGAGAGCGCACGAGGGAGCTTCCAGGGGGAAACGCCTGGTATCTTTATAGTCCTGTCGGGTTTCGCCACC
TCTGACTTGAGCGTCGATTTTTGTGATGCTCGTCAGGGGGGCGGAGCCTATGGAAAAACGCCAGCAACGC
GGCCTTTTTACGGTTCCTGGCCTTTTGCTGGCCTTTTGCTCACATGTTCTTTCCTGCGTTATCCCCTGAT
TCTGTGGATAACCGTATTACCGCCTTTGAGTGAGCTGATACCGCTCGCCGCAGCCGAACGACCGAGCGCA
GCGAGTCAGTGAGCGAGGAAGCGGAAGAGCGCCCAATACGCAAACCGCCTCTCCCCGCGCGTTGGCCGAT
TCATTAATGCAGCTGGCACGACAGGTTTCCCGACTGGAAAGCGGGCAGTGAGCGCAACGCAATTAATGTG
AGTTAGCTCACTCATTAGGCACCCCAGGCTTTACACTTTATGCTTCCGGCTCGTATGTTGTGTGGAATTG
TGAGCGGATAACAATTTCACACAGGAAACAGCTATGACCATGATTACGCCAAGCGCGCAATTAACCCTCA
CTAAAGGGAACAAAAGCTGGAGCTCCACCGCGGTGGCGGCCGCTCTAGAACTAGTGGATCTGCTGGGCTT
GCTGAAGGTAGGGGGTCAAGAACCAGAGGTGTAAAGTACTTGAGTAATTTTACTTGATTACTGTACTTAA
GTATTATTTTTGGGGATTTTTACTTTACTTGAGTACAATTAAAAATCAATACTTTTACTTTTACTTAATT
ACATTTTTTTAGAAAAAAAAGTACTTTTTACTCCTTACAATTTTATTTACAGTCAAAAAGTACTTATTTT
TTGGAGATCACTTCATTCTATTTTCCCTTGCTATTACCAAACCAATTGAATTGCGCTGATGCCCAGTTTA
ATTTAAATGTTATTTATTCTGCCTATGAAAATCGTTTTCACATTATATGAAATTGGTCAGACATGTTCAT
TGGTCCTTTGGAAGTGACGTCATGTCACATCTATTACCACAATGCACAGCACCTTGACCTGGAAATTAGG
GAAATTATAACAGTCAATCAGTGGAAGAAAATGGAGGAAGTATGTGATTCATCAGCAGCTGCGAGCAGCA
CAGTCCAAAATCAGCCACAGGATCAAGAGCACCCGTGGCCGTATCTTCGCAGATCTGATCTAGAGGATCA
TAATCAGCCATACCACATTTGTAGAGGTTTTACTTGCTTTAAAAAACCTCCCACACCTCCCCCTGAACCT
GAAACATAAAATGAATGCAATTGTTGTTGTTAACTTGTTTATTGCAGCTTATAATGGTTACAAATAAAGC
AATAGCATCACAAATTTCACAAATAAAGCATTTTTTTCACTGCATTCTAGTTGTGGTTTGTCCAAACTCA
TCAATGTATCTTATCATGTCGATATCAAGTATACTTACATATGTTACTTGTAAAGCTCGTCCATGCCGAG
AGTGATCCCGGCGGCGGTCACGAACTCCAGCAGGACCATGTGATCGCGCTTCTCGTTGGGGTCTTTGCTC
AGGGCGGACTGGGTGCTCAGGTAGTGGTTGTCGGGCAGCAGCACGGGGCCGTCGCCGATGGGGGTGTTCT
GCTGGTAGTGGTCGGCGAGCTGCACGCCGCCGTCCTCGATGTTGTGGCGGATCTTGAAG
Features (pLannotate 1.2.2; 20 found; start..end, strand, type, name):
    260..339     -  intron         chimeric intron (fragment): chimera between introns from human β-globin and immunoglobulin heavy chain genes
    340..373     -  protein_bind   loxP: Cre-mediated recombination occurs in the 8-bp core sequence (GCATACAT). Cre recombinase
    374..407     -  protein_bind   lox2272: Cre-mediated recombination occurs in the 8-bp core sequence (GGATACTT). lox2272 sites are compatible with each other, but incompatible with loxP or loxN sites (Lee and Saito, 1988). Cre recombinase
    408..441     -  protein_bind   lox5171: Cre-mediated recombination occurs in the 8-bp core sequence (GTACACAT). lox5171 sites are compatible with each other, but incompatible with loxP or loxN sites (Lee and Saito, 1988). Cre recombinase
    476..509     -  protein_bind   FRT (minimal): supports FLP-mediated excision but not integration (Turan and Bode, 2011) FLP recombinase from the Saccharomyces cerevisiae 2μ plasmid
   2074..2098    -  promoter       chicken β-actin promoter (fragment): contains a 21-bp deletion relative to the standard chicken β-actin promoter
   4463..4750    -  CDS            tyr (fragment) (sequence partly withheld): TYRO_ORYLA - Also known as tyro. Experimental evidence at transcript level: Swiss-Prot protein existence level 2. This is a copper-containing oxidase that functions in the formation of pigments such as melanins and other polyphenolic compounds. From Oryzias latipes (Japanese rice fish) (Japanese killifish).
   4750..4971    +  rep_origin     M13 ori (fragment) (sequence partly withheld): M13 bacteriophage origin of replication; arrow indicates direction of (+) strand synthesis
   4997..5101    +  promoter       AmpR promoter: bla
   5102..5962    +  CDS            AmpR: β-lactamase; bla; confers resistance to ampicillin, carbenicillin, and related antibiotics
   6133..6721    +  rep_origin     ori: high-copy-number ColE1/pMB1/pBR322/pUC origin of replication
   6904..6996    +  CDS            lacI (fragment): lac repressor; lacI; The lac repressor binds to the lac operator to inhibit transcription in E. coli. This inhibition can be relieved by adding lactose or isopropyl-β-D-thiogalactopyranoside (IPTG).
   7009..7030    +  protein_bind   CAP binding site: CAP binding activates transcription in the presence of cAMP. E. coli catabolite activator protein
   7045..7075    +  promoter       lac promoter: promoter for the E. coli lac operon
   7083..7099    +  protein_bind   lac operator: The lac repressor binds to the lac operator to inhibit transcription in E. coli. This inhibition can be relieved by adding lactose or isopropyl-β-D-thiogalactopyranoside (IPTG). lac repressor encoded by lacI
   7144..7162    +  promoter       T3 promoter: promoter for bacteriophage T3 RNA polymerase
   7175..7215    +  misc_feature   MCS (fragment): pBluescript multiple cloning site
   7781..7864    +  CDS            large T antigen (fragment): large T antigen from SV40 (simian virus 40)
   7887..8008    +  polyA_signal   SV40 poly(A) signal: SV40 polyadenylation signal
   8042..227     -  CDS            SGFP2(206A) (fragment) (across the origin): SGFP2(206A) is a basic (constitutively fluorescent) green fluorescent protein published in 2007, derived from Aequorea victoria. It has moderate acid sensitivity.
