[The description below was written by a language model from this plasmid's Addgene catalogue record and pLannotate feature annotations shown in this document.]
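Description:
KI-eab2-AG is a zebrafish knock-in donor plasmid built on the pTol2-eab2-AG backbone and used to generate the zMADM-AG line, one of the reagents for the zebrafish version of mosaic analysis with double markers. It is maintained in E. coli as a high-copy plasmid with a ColE1/pUC-type origin and an ampicillin resistance gene. The feature table also shows pBluescript-derived remnants: an M13 origin fragment, lac promoter/operator elements, a T3 promoter and part of the multiple cloning site. The catalogue lists a total size of about 7.6 kb, whereas the sequenced record is about 8.3 kb; the record does not explain this discrepancy.

The catalogued insert is a 530 bp zebrafish homologous arm cloned between NsiI and XhoI, intended to direct integration of the cassette into a defined genomic locus, which the record does not name. The stated promoter is eab2. It is not annotated as such, although a short chicken β-actin promoter fragment is detected on the same strand as the cassette. The annotated payload is a fragment of a GFP-family coding sequence (SGFP2-like). It lies next to a chimeric β-globin/immunoglobulin intron fragment that carries a cluster of recombinase sites: loxP, lox2272, lox5171 and a minimal FRT. This layout fits MADM logic, in which a partial fluorescent protein coding sequence is interrupted by an intron bearing recombination sites. Cre-mediated interchromosomal recombination with a complementary cassette on the homologous chromosome can then reconstitute functional markers and label sibling cells. An SV40 poly(A) signal is also present, as is a fragment matching medaka tyrosinase that probably reflects Tol2 backbone sequence. Which other reporter portion "AG" denotes is not resolved by the annotation.
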