Addgene plasmid #182159: KI-eab2-AG
Purpose: Knockin plasmid with homologous arm for making zMADM-AG zebrafish line
Depositing lab: Hui Zong. Depositing organization: University of Virginia. Publication: zMADM (zebrafish mosaic analysis with double markers) for single-cell gene knockout and dual-lineage tracing. Xu B, Kucenas S, Zong H. Proc Natl Acad Sci U S A. 2022 Mar 1;119(9). pii: 2122529119. doi: 10.1073/pnas.2122529119. PubMed 35197298.
Backbone
  Vector backbone: pTol2-eab2-AG
  Backbone size w/o insert (bp): 7055
  Total vector size (bp): 7585
  Vector type: Zebrafish Expression
Growth in bacteria
  Bacterial resistance: Ampicillin, 100 μg/mL
  Growth temperature: 37°C
  Growth strain: DH5alpha
  Copy number: High Copy
Gene/Insert
  Gene/Insert name: Homologous arm
  Species: D. rerio (zebrafish)
  Insert size (bp): 530
  Promoter: eab2
  Cloning method: Restriction Enzyme; 5′ cloning site NsiI (not destroyed); 3′ cloning site XhoI (not destroyed)
  Sequencing primers: 5′ CCACACAGGTCAGAGGTTTGTCC; 3′ GCATTGGAAAGGGTCGCTGG
Terms and licenses: Academic/Nonprofit Terms; Industry Terms: Not Available to Industry
How to cite: KI-eab2-AG was a gift from Hui Zong (Addgene plasmid # 182159 ; http://n2t.net/addgene:182159 ; RRID:Addgene_182159)
